Addgene plasmid #144695: TFORF3219
Purpose: Lentiviral vector for overexpressing transcription factor ORFs with unique 24-bp barcodes. Barcodes facilitate identification of transcription factors in pooled screens.
Depositing lab: Feng Zhang. Depositing organization: Broad Institute. Publication: A transcription factor atlas of directed differentiation. Joung J, Ma S, Tay T, Geiger-Schuller KR, Kirchgatterer PC, Verdine VK, Guo B, Arias-Garcia MA, Allen WE, Singh A, Kuksenko O, Abudayyeh OO, Gootenberg JS, Fu Z, Macrae RK, Buenrostro JD, Regev A, Zhang F. Cell. 2023 Jan 5;186(1):209-229.e26. doi: 10.1016/j.cell.2022.11.026. PubMed 36608654.
Backbone
  Vector backbone: pLX_TRC317
  Backbone manufacturer: Broad Institute Genetic Perturbation Platform
  Backbone size w/o insert (bp): 8264
  Vector type: Mammalian Expression, Lentiviral
  Selectable markers: Puromycin
Growth in bacteria
  Bacterial resistance: Ampicillin, 100 μg/mL
  Growth temperature: 37°C
  Growth strain: NEB Stable
  Copy number: High Copy
Gene/Insert
  Gene/Insert name: ZNF677
  Species: H. sapiens (human)
  Insert size (bp): 1958
  Entrez Gene: ZNF677 (a.k.a. MGC48625)
  Promoter: EF1a
  Tag / fusion protein: V5 (C terminal on insert)
  Cloning method: Gateway Cloning
  Sequencing primers: 5′ GGGTGGAGACTGAAGTTAGGCCAG; 3′ CACATAGCGTAAAAGGAGCAACATAG
Resource information
  A portion of this plasmid was derived from a plasmid made by: Broad Institute Genetic Perturbation Platform
Terms and licenses: Academic/Nonprofit Terms; Industry Terms: Not Available to Industry
Depositor comments: NM_001317998.1 Please test multiple small colonies in case of plasmid recombination. To make this collection available in a timely manner, a portion of this collection was not fully sequenced by Addgene. If an Addgene verified full plasmid sequence is not available, please contact us prior to placing an order to request the full sequence.
How to cite: TFORF3219 was a gift from Feng Zhang (Addgene plasmid # 144695 ; http://n2t.net/addgene:144695 ; RRID:Addgene_144695)
