[The description below was written by a language model from this plasmid's Addgene catalogue record and pLannotate feature annotations shown in this document.]
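Description:
TFORF3219 is a lentiviral mammalian expression plasmid built on the pLX_TRC317 backbone, carrying the human zinc-finger gene ZNF677 as one member of a barcoded transcription factor ORF collection. It is propagated in E. coli through a high-copy ColE1/pUC-type origin with ampicillin resistance (bla), and also carries an f1 origin. The depositor warns that recombination can occur, a common issue with LTR-containing plasmids.

The viral portion has a third-generation, self-inactivating layout. An RSV promoter drives a truncated HIV-1 5' LTR, followed by the Ψ packaging signal with a gag fragment, the Rev response element for nuclear export of the genomic RNA, a cPPT/CTS element, and a ΔU3 3' LTR with a downstream SV40 polyadenylation signal. Between the LTRs sit two expression units. An SV40 early promoter/origin region drives puromycin N-acetyltransferase for selection of transduced cells. The strong constitutive EF-1α promoter drives the ZNF677 ORF, which was inserted by Gateway recombination and is flanked by attB1 and attB2 sites. The ORF is fused at its C terminus to a V5 epitope tag for detection. A WPRE downstream enhances transcript stability and expression. The automated annotation labels only the first part of the region between the att sites as ZNF677, although the recorded insert size is consistent with the whole interval.

According to the record, each construct in this series carries a unique 24-bp barcode that allows the overexpressed factor to be identified in pooled screens. The barcode is not annotated in the feature table, so its position is not stated. The plasmid is intended for producing lentivirus to overexpress ZNF677 stably, either individually or within pooled transcription factor screens such as directed differentiation studies.
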