Features (pLannotate 1.2.2; 34 found; start..end, strand, type, name):
      5..231     +  promoter       RSV promoter: Rous sarcoma virus enhancer/promoter
    232..412     +  LTR            5' LTR (truncated): truncated 5' long terminal repeat (LTR) from HIV-1
    459..584     +  misc_feature   HIV-1 Ψ: packaging signal of human immunodeficiency virus type 1
    568..931     +  CDS            HIV-1 gag (fragment): gag protein from human immunodeficiency virus 1; gag
   1077..1310    +  misc_feature   RRE: The Rev response element (RRE) of HIV-1 allows for Rev-dependent mRNA export from the nucleus to the cytoplasm.
   1687..1713    +  CDS            Rev (fragment): human immunodeficiency virus 1 (HIV-1) Rev protein; rev; enhances nuclear export of unspliced and incompletely spliced viral mRNAs
   1720..1743    +  promoter       SV40 promoter (fragment): SV40 early promoter
   1744..1815    +  promoter       SV40 promoter (fragment): SV40 enhancer and early promoter
   1839..1974    +  rep_origin     SV40 ori: SV40 origin of replication
   2020..2616    +  CDS            PuroR (fragment): puromycin N-acetyltransferase; pac from Streptomyces; confers resistance to puromycin
   2665..2782    +  misc_feature   cPPT/CTS: central polypurine tract and central termination sequence of HIV-1
   2847..2913    +  CDS            small t antigen (fragment): SV40 (simian virus 40) small t antigen
   2920..4098    +  promoter       EF-1α promoter: strong constitutive promoter for human elongation factor EF-1α
   4119..4136    +  protein_bind   attB1 (fragment): mutant version of attB; core recombination site for the Gateway® BP reaction BP Clonase™
   4142..4987    +  CDS            ZNF677 (fragment): ZN677_HUMAN - Experimental evidence at transcript level: Swiss-Prot protein existence level 2. May be involved in transcriptional regulation. From Homo sapiens (Human).
   5895..5919    -  protein_bind   attB2: mutant version of attB; recombination site for the Gateway® BP reaction BP Clonase™
   5927..5968    +  CDS            V5 tag: epitope tag from simian virus 5
   5984..6037    +  promoter       U6 promoter (fragment): RNA polymerase III promoter for human U6 snRNA
   6079..6667    +  misc_feature   WPRE: woodchuck hepatitis virus posttranscriptional regulatory element
   6718..6737    +  misc_feature   cPPT/CTS (fragment): central polypurine tract and central termination sequence of HIV-1
   6739..6972    +  LTR            3' LTR (ΔU3): self-inactivating 3' long terminal repeat (LTR) from HIV-1
   7050..7171    +  polyA_signal   SV40 poly(A) signal: SV40 polyadenylation signal
   7211..7346    +  rep_origin     SV40 ori: SV40 origin of replication
   7367..7385    -  promoter       T7 promoter: promoter for bacteriophage T7 RNA polymerase
   7393..7548    +  CDS            lacZα (fragment): LacZα fragment of β-galactosidase; lacZ fragment
   7553..7981    +  rep_origin     f1 ori (sequence partly withheld): f1 bacteriophage origin of replication; arrow indicates direction of (+) strand synthesis
   8034..8138    +  promoter       AmpR promoter: bla
   8139..8999    +  CDS            AmpR: β-lactamase; bla; confers resistance to ampicillin, carbenicillin, and related antibiotics
   9170..9758    +  rep_origin     ori: high-copy-number ColE1/pMB1/pBR322/pUC origin of replication
   9941..10033   +  CDS            lacI (fragment): lac repressor; lacI; The lac repressor binds to the lac operator to inhibit transcription in E. coli. This inhibition can be relieved by adding lactose or isopropyl-β-D-thiogalactopyranoside (IPTG).
  10046..10067   +  protein_bind   CAP binding site: CAP binding activates transcription in the presence of cAMP. E. coli catabolite activator protein
  10082..10112   +  promoter       lac promoter: promoter for the E. coli lac operon
  10120..10136   +  protein_bind   lac operator: The lac repressor binds to the lac operator to inhibit transcription in E. coli. This inhibition can be relieved by adding lactose or isopropyl-β-D-thiogalactopyranoside (IPTG). lac repressor encoded by lacI
  10181..10199   +  promoter       T3 promoter: promoter for bacteriophage T3 RNA polymerase
>Addgene plasmid #144695 | TFORF3219 | addgene full sequence | sequence record 404308 | Addgene NGS Result
TTAATGTAGTCTTATGCAATACTCTTGTAGTCTTGCAACATGGTAACGATGAGTTAGCAACATGCCTTAC
AAGGAGAGAAAAAGCACCGTGCATGCCGATTGGTGGAAGTAAGGTGGTACGATCGTGCCTTATTAGGAAG
GCAACAGACGGGTCTGACATGGATTGGACGAACCACTGAATTGCCGCATTGCAGAGATATTGTATTTAAG
TGCCTAGCTCGATACATAAACGGGTCTCTCTGGTTAGACCAGATCTGAGCCTGGGAGCTCTCTGGCTAAC
TAGGGAACCCACTGCTTAAGCCTCAATAAAGCTTGCCTTGAGTGCTTCAAGTAGTGTGTGCCCGTCTGTT
GTGTGACTCTGGTAACTAGAGATCCCTCAGACCCTTTTAGTCAGTGTGGAAAATCTCTAGCAGTGGCGCC
CGAACAGGGACTTGAAAGCGAAAGGGAAACCAGAGGAGCTCTCTCGACGCAGGACTCGGCTTGCTGAAGC
GCGCACGGCAAGAGGCGAGGGGCGGCGACTGGTGAGTACGCCAAAAATTTTGACTAGCGGAGGCTAGAAG
GAGAGAGATGGGTGCGAGAGCGTCAGTATTAAGCGGGGGAGAATTAGATCGCGATGGGAAAAAATTCGGT
TAAGGCCAGGGGGAAAGAAAAAATATAAATTAAAACATATAGTATGGGCAAGCAGGGAGCTAGAACGATT
CGCAGTTAATCCTGGCCTGTTAGAAACATCAGAAGGCTGTAGACAAATACTGGGACAGCTACAACCATCC
CTTCAGACAGGATCAGAAGAACTTAGATCATTATATAATACAGTAGCAACCCTCTATTGTGTGCATCAAA
GGATAGAGATAAAAGACACCAAGGAAGCTTTAGACAAGATAGAGGAAGAGCAAAACAAAAGTAAGACCAC
CGCACAGCAAGCGGCCGCTGATCTTCAGACCTGGAGGAGGAGATATGAGGGACAATTGGAGAAGTGAATT
ATATAAATATAAAGTAGTAAAAATTGAACCATTAGGAGTAGCACCCACCAAGGCAAAGAGAAGAGTGGTG
CAGAGAGAAAAAAGAGCAGTGGGAATAGGAGCTTTGTTCCTTGGGTTCTTGGGAGCAGCAGGAAGCACTA
TGGGCGCAGCGTCAATGACGCTGACGGTACAGGCCAGACAATTATTGTCTGGTATAGTGCAGCAGCAGAA
CAATTTGCTGAGGGCTATTGAGGCGCAACAGCATCTGTTGCAACTCACAGTCTGGGGCATCAAGCAGCTC
CAGGCAAGAATCCTGGCTGTGGAAAGATACCTAAAGGATCAACAGCTCCTGGGGATTTGGGGTTGCTCTG
GAAAACTCATTTGCACCACTGCTGTGCCTTGGAATGCTAGTTGGAGTAATAAATCTCTGGAACAGATTTG
GAATCACACGACCTGGATGGAGTGGGACAGAGAAATTAACAATTACACAAGCTTAATACACTCCTTAATT
GAAGAATCGCAAAACCAGCAAGAAAAGAATGAACAAGAATTATTGGAATTAGATAAATGGGCAAGTTTGT
GGAATTGGTTTAACATAACAAATTGGCTGTGGTATATAAAATTATTCATAATGATAGTAGGAGGCTTGGT
AGGTTTAAGAATAGTTTTTGCTGTACTTTCTATAGTGAATAGAGTTAGGCAGGGATATTCACCATTATCG
TTTCAGACCCACCTCCCAACCCCGAGGGGACCCATGCATTGCATCTCAATTAGTCAGCAACCAGGTGTGG
AAAGTCCCCAGGCTCCCCAGCAGGCAGAAGTATGCAAAGCATGCGTCTCAATTAGTCAGCAACCATAGTC
CCGCCCCTAACTCCGCCCATCCCGCCCCTAACTCCGCCCAGTTCCGCCCATTCTCCGCCCCATGGCTGAC
TAATTTTTTTTATTTATGCAGAGGCCGAGGCCGCCTCGGCCTCTGAGCTATTCCAGAAGTAGTGAGGAGG
CTTTTTTGGAGGCCTAGGCTTTTGCAAAAAGCTTTCTAGAGGTACCACCGGAGCTTACCATGACCGAGTA
CAAGCCCACGGTGCGCCTCGCCACCCGCGACGACGTCCCCAGGGCCGTACGCACCCTCGCCGCCGCGTTC
GCCGACTACCCCGCCACGCGCCACACCGTCGATCCGGACCGCCACATCGAGCGGGTCACCGAGCTGCAAG
AACTCTTCCTCACGCGCGTCGGGCTCGACATCGGCAAGGTGTGGGTCGCGGACGACGGCGCCGCCGTGGC
GGTCTGGACCACGCCGGAGAGCGTCGAAGCGGGGGCGGTGTTCGCCGAGATCGGCCCGCGCATGGCCGAG
TTGAGCGGTTCCCGGCTGGCCGCGCAGCAACAGATGGAAGGCCTCCTGGCGCCGCACCGGCCCAAGGAGC
CCGCGTGGTTCCTGGCCACCGTCGGCGTCTCGCCCGACCACCAGGGCAAGGGTCTGGGCAGCGCCGTCGT
GCTCCCCGGAGTGGAGGCGGCCGAGCGCGCCGGGGTGCCCGCCTTCCTGGAGACCTCCGCGCCCCGCAAC
CTCCCCTTCTACGAGCGGCTCGGCTTCACCGTCACCGCCGACGTCGAGGTGCCCGAAGGACCGCGCACCT
GGTGCATGACCCGCAAGCCCGGTGCCAGTTAACGAATTCTAGATCTTGAGACAAATGGCAGTATTCATCC
ACAATTTTAAAAGAAAAGGGGGGATTGGGGGGTACAGTGCAGGGGAAAGAATAGTAGACATAATAGCAAC
AGACATACAAACTAAAGAATTACAAAAACAAATTACAAAAATTCAAAATTTTCGGGTTTATTACAGGGAC
AGCAGAGATCCACTTTGGCGCCGGCTCGAGGCCTGCAGGTGCAAAGATGGATAAAGTTTTAAACAGAGAG
GAATCTTTGCAGCTAATGGACCTTCTAGGTCTTGAAAGGAGTGGGAATTGGCTCCGGTGCCCGTCAGTGG
GCAGAGCGCACATCGCCCACAGTCCCCGAGAAGTTGGGGGGAGGGGTCGGCAATTGAACCGGTGCCTAGA
GAAGGTGGCGCGGGGTAAACTGGGAAAGTGATGTCGTGTACTGGCTCCGCCTTTTTCCCGAGGGTGGGGG
AGAACCGTATATAAGTGCAGTAGTCGCCGTGAACGTTCTTTTTCGCAACGGGTTTGCCGCCAGAACACAG
GTAAGTGCCGTGTGTGGTTCCCGCGGGCCTGGCCTCTTTACGGGTTATGGCCCTTGCGTGCCTTGAATTA
CTTCCACCTGGCTGCAGTACGTGATTCTTGATCCCGAGCTTCGGGTTGGAAGTGGGTGGGAGAGTTCGAG
GCCTTGCGCTTAAGGAGCCCCTTCGCCTCGTGCTTGAGTTGAGGCCTGGCCTGGGCGCTGGGGCCGCCGC
GTGCGAATCTGGTGGCACCTTCGCGCCTGTCTCGCTGCTTTCGATAAGTCTCTAGCCATTTAAAATTTTT
GATGACCTGCTGCGACGCTTTTTTTCTGGCAAGATAGTCTTGTAAATGCGGGCCAAGATCTGCACACTGG
TATTTCGGTTTTTGGGGCCGCGGGCGGCGACGGGGCCCGTGCGTCCCAGCGCACATGTTCGGCGAGGCGG
GGCCTGCGAGCGCGGCCACCGAGAATCGGACGGGGGTAGTCTCAAGCTGGCCGGCCTGCTCTGGTGCCTG
GCCTCGCGCCGCCGTGTATCGCCCCGCCCTGGGCGGCAAGGCTGGCCCGGTCGGCACCAGTTGCGTGAGC
GGAAAGATGGCCGCTTCCCGGCCCTGCTGCAGGGAGCTCAAAATGGAGGACGCGGCGCTCGGGAGAGCGG
GCGGGTGAGTCACCCACACAAAGGAAAAGGGCCTTTCCGTCCTCAGCCGTCGCTTCATGTGACTCCACGG
AGTACCGGGCGCCGTCCAGGCACCTCGATTAGTTCTCGAGCTTTTGGAGTACGTCGTCTTTAGGTTGGGG
GGAGGGGTTTTATGCGATGGAGTTTCCCCACACTGAGTGGGTGGAGACTGAAGTTAGGCCAGCTTGGCAC
TTGATGTAATTCTCCTTGGAATTTGCCCTTTTTGAGTTTGGATCTTGGTTCATTCTCAAGCCTCAGACAG
TGGTTCAAAGTTTTTTTCTTCCATTTCAGGTGTCGTGAGGCTAGCATCGATTGATCAACAAGTTTGTACA
AAAAAGTTGGCATGGCTCTTTCTCAGGGACTGTTTACATTCAAGGATGTGGCCATAGAATTCTCTCAAGA
GGAGTGGGAGTGCCTGGACCCTGCCCAGAGGGCCTTGTACAGGGACGTGATGTTGGAGAACTACAGGAAC
CTGCTTTCTCTCGATGAGGATAACATCCCTCCAGAAGATGATATTTCTGTTGGATTTACAAGCAAGGGAT
TATCACCAAAGGAAAATAATAAAGAGGAATTATACCATCTGGTGATATTAGAAAGAAAGGAAAGCCATGG
CATCAACAATTTTGACCTCAAGGAAGTCTGGGAAAATATGCCTAAGTTTGACAGCCTGTGGGACTATGAT
GTAAAAAATTACAAAGGAATGCCTTTGACCTGTAACAAAAATCTCACTCACAGAAAAGATCAACAACATA
ATAAATCCTCAATACATTTCTCTTTAAAGCAGAGTGTTTCTATAAGAGATAGTGCACACCAGTATTTCAT
CCATGACAAGCCATTTATAAGGAATTTGTTAAAACTGAAAAATAACATAAGGTATGCCGGAAACAAATAC
GTGAAGTGTTTTGAAAATAAAATTGGATTAAGCTTACAGGCACAGCTGGCTGAACTACAGAGATTTCAAA
CTGGGGAGAAAATGTATGAATGTAATCCAGTTGAGAAGTCTATCAATAGTTCCTCAGTTTCACCACTTCC
TCCTTGTGTCAAAAACATTTGTAATAAATATAGGAAGATTTTGAAATACCCTTTATTACATACACAGTAT
GGGAGAACACACATTAGAGAAAAATCATACAAGTGTAATGACTGTGGAAAGGCTTTTAGCAAAAGTTCGA
ACCTCACTAATCATCAGAGAATTCACTCTGGACAGAGACCTTACAAATGTAACGAGTGTGGCAAAGCCTT
TAACCAGTGTTCGAACCTCACTAGGCATCAGAGAGTCCATACAGGAGAGAAACCATATCAATGTAATATA
TGTGGCAAGGTCTGTAGTCAAAATTCAAATCTTGCAAGTCATCAGAGGATGCATACTGGAGAGAAACCTT
ACAAATGTAATGAATGTGGTAAGGCATTTATCCAGCGTTCACACCTTTGGGGTCATGAAAGAATTCATAC
TGGAGAGAAACCTTACAAATGTAATGAATGTGACAAAGCCTTTGCTGAACGTTCAAGCCTTACCCAACAT
AAGAGAATCCATACTGGAGAGAAGCCTTACATATGTAATGAGTGTGGCAAAGCTTTTAAGCAGTGCTCAC
ATCTCACTAGGCATCAGAATATACATCCTGGAGAGAAACCACACAAATGTAATGTGTGTGGCAGGGCTTT
TATCCAAAGTTCAAGTCTTGTGGAACATCAGAGAATTCACACTGGAGAAAAACCTTACAAATGTAATAAA
TGTGATAAAGCTTTTATCAAACGTTCACACCTTTGGGGTCATCAGAGAACTCATACTGGAGAGAAACCTT
ACAAATGTACTGAATGTGGCAAAGCCTTTACTGAACGTTCAAATCTTACTCAGCATAAGAAAATCCATAC
TGGAGAGAAACCTTACAAATGTACTGAATGTGGCAAAGCTTTTACCCAATTTGCAAACCTCACTAGACAC
CAGAAAATACACATTGAAAAGAAACATTGTAAACATAATATACATGGTAATGCTTTATTCCAAAGTTCAA
ACCTTGGAGATCATCAAAAAAGTTATAATAGAGAAAAACATATCAAATATAATGAGACAAAAATTAAGTA
TTCAAGCTGTACCTACCCAACTTTCTTGTACAAAGTGGTTGATATCGGTAAGCCTATCCCTAACCCTCTC
CTCGGTCTCGATTCTACGTAGTAATGAACTAGTCCGTAACTTGAAAGTATTTCGATTTCTTGGCTTTATA
TATCTTGTGGAAAGGACGAGGCATACGGCTCAGGAGGTCCGGTACGCGTTAAGTCGACAATCAACCTCTG
GATTACAAAATTTGTGAAAGATTGACTGGTATTCTTAACTATGTTGCTCCTTTTACGCTATGTGGATACG
CTGCTTTAATGCCTTTGTATCATGCTATTGCTTCCCGTATGGCTTTCATTTTCTCCTCCTTGTATAAATC
CTGGTTGCTGTCTCTTTATGAGGAGTTGTGGCCCGTTGTCAGGCAACGTGGCGTGGTGTGCACTGTGTTT
GCTGACGCAACCCCCACTGGTTGGGGCATTGCCACCACCTGTCAGCTCCTTTCCGGGACTTTCGCTTTCC
CCCTCCCTATTGCCACGGCGGAACTCATCGCCGCCTGCCTTGCCCGCTGCTGGACAGGGGCTCGGCTGTT
GGGCACTGACAATTCCGTGGTGTTGTCGGGGAAATCATCGTCCTTTCCTTGGCTGCTCGCCTGTGTTGCC
ACCTGGATTCTGCGCGGGACGTCCTTCTGCTACGTCCCTTCGGCCCTCAATCCAGCGGACCTTCCTTCCC
GCGGCCTGCTGCCGGCTCTGCGGCCTCTTCCGCGTCTTCGCCTTCGCCCTCAGACGAGTCGGATCTCCCT
TTGGGCCGCCTCCCCGCGTCGACTTTAAGACCAATGACTTACAAGGCAGCTGTAGATCTTAGCCACTTTT
TAAAAGAAAAGGGGGGACTGGAAGGGCTAATTCACTCCCAACGAAGACAAGATCTGCTTTTTGCTTGTAC
TGGGTCTCTCTGGTTAGACCAGATCTGAGCCTGGGAGCTCTCTGGCTAACTAGGGAACCCACTGCTTAAG
CCTCAATAAAGCTTGCCTTGAGTGCTTCAAGTAGTGTGTGCCCGTCTGTTGTGTGACTCTGGTAACTAGA
GATCCCTCAGACCCTTTTAGTCAGTGTGGAAAATCTCTAGCAGTACGTATAGTAGTTCATGTCATCTTAT
TATTCAGTATTTATAACTTGCAAAGAAATGAATATCAGAGAGTGAGAGGAACTTGTTTATTGCAGCTTAT
AATGGTTACAAATAAAGCAATAGCATCACAAATTTCACAAATAAAGCATTTTTTTCACTGCATTCTAGTT
GTGGTTTGTCCAAACTCATCAATGTATCTTATCATGTCTGGCTCTAGCTATCCCGCCCCTAACTCCGCCC
ATCCCGCCCCTAACTCCGCCCAGTTCCGCCCATTCTCCGCCCCATGGCTGACTAATTTTTTTTATTTATG
CAGAGGCCGAGGCCGCCTCGGCCTCTGAGCTATTCCAGAAGTAGTGAGGAGGCTTTTTTGGAGGCCTAGG
GACGTACCCAATTCGCCCTATAGTGAGTCGTATTACGCGCGCTCACTGGCCGTCGTTTTACAACGTCGTG
ACTGGGAAAACCCTGGCGTTACCCAACTTAATCGCCTTGCAGCACATCCCCCTTTCGCCAGCTGGCGTAA
TAGCGAAGAGGCCCGCACCGATCGCCCTTCCCAACAGTTGCGCAGCCTGAATGGCGAATGGG
[124 nt withheld, positions 7553-7676]
C
[91 nt withheld, positions 7678-7768]
A
[49 nt withheld, positions 7770-7818]
CCTTTGACGTTGGAGTCCACGTTCTTT
[37 nt withheld, positions 7846-7882]
ACCCTATCTCGGTCTATTCTTTTGATTTATAAGGGATTTTGCCGATTTCGGCCTATTGGTTAAAAAATGA
GCTGATTTAACAAAAATTTAACGCGAATTTTAACAAAATATTAACGCTTACAATTTAGGTGGCACTTTTC
GGGGAAATGTGCGCGGAACCCCTATTTGTTTATTTTTCTAAATACATTCAAATATGTATCCGCTCATGAG
ACAATAACCCTGATAAATGCTTCAATAATATTGAAAAAGGAAGAGTATGAGTATTCAACATTTCCGTGTC
GCCCTTATTCCCTTTTTTGCGGCATTTTGCCTTCCTGTTTTTGCTCACCCAGAAACGCTGGTGAAAGTAA
AAGATGCTGAAGATCAGTTGGGTGCACGAGTGGGTTACATCGAACTGGATCTCAACAGCGGTAAGATCCT
TGAGAGTTTTCGCCCCGAAGAACGTTTTCCAATGATGAGCACTTTTAAAGTTCTGCTATGTGGCGCGGTA
TTATCCCGTATTGACGCCGGGCAAGAGCAACTCGGTCGCCGCATACACTATTCTCAGAATGACTTGGTTG
AGTACTCACCAGTCACAGAAAAGCATCTTACGGATGGCATGACAGTAAGAGAATTATGCAGTGCTGCCAT
AACCATGAGTGATAACACTGCGGCCAACTTACTTCTGACAACGATCGGAGGACCGAAGGAGCTAACCGCT
TTTTTGCACAACATGGGGGATCATGTAACTCGCCTTGATCGTTGGGAACCGGAGCTGAATGAAGCCATAC
CAAACGACGAGCGTGACACCACGATGCCTGTAGCAATGGCAACAACGTTGCGCAAACTATTAACTGGCGA
ACTACTTACTCTAGCTTCCCGGCAACAATTAATAGACTGGATGGAGGCGGATAAAGTTGCAGGACCACTT
CTGCGCTCGGCCCTTCCGGCTGGCTGGTTTATTGCTGATAAATCTGGAGCCGGTGAGCGTGGGTCTCGCG
GTATCATTGCAGCACTGGGGCCAGATGGTAAGCCCTCCCGTATCGTAGTTATCTACACGACGGGGAGTCA
GGCAACTATGGATGAACGAAATAGACAGATCGCTGAGATAGGTGCCTCACTGATTAAGCATTGGTAACTG
TCAGACCAAGTTTACTCATATATACTTTAGATTGATTTAAAACTTCATTTTTAATTTAAAAGGATCTAGG
TGAAGATCCTTTTTGATAATCTCATGACCAAAATCCCTTAACGTGAGTTTTCGTTCCACTGAGCGTCAGA
CCCCGTAGAAAAGATCAAAGGATCTTCTTGAGATCCTTTTTTTCTGCGCGTAATCTGCTGCTTGCAAACA
AAAAAACCACCGCTACCAGCGGTGGTTTGTTTGCCGGATCAAGAGCTACCAACTCTTTTTCCGAAGGTAA
CTGGCTTCAGCAGAGCGCAGATACCAAATACTGTTCTTCTAGTGTAGCCGTAGTTAGGCCACCACTTCAA
GAACTCTGTAGCACCGCCTACATACCTCGCTCTGCTAATCCTGTTACCAGTGGCTGCTGCCAGTGGCGAT
AAGTCGTGTCTTACCGGGTTGGACTCAAGACGATAGTTACCGGATAAGGCGCAGCGGTCGGGCTGAACGG
GGGGTTCGTGCACACAGCCCAGCTTGGAGCGAACGACCTACACCGAACTGAGATACCTACAGCGTGAGCT
ATGAGAAAGCGCCACGCTTCCCGAAGGGAGAAAGGCGGACAGGTATCCGGTAAGCGGCAGGGTCGGAACA
GGAGAGCGCACGAGGGAGCTTCCAGGGGGAAACGCCTGGTATCTTTATAGTCCTGTCGGGTTTCGCCACC
TCTGACTTGAGCGTCGATTTTTGTGATGCTCGTCAGGGGGGCGGAGCCTATGGAAAAACGCCAGCAACGC
GGCCTTTTTACGGTTCCTGGCCTTTTGCTGGCCTTTTGCTCACATGTTCTTTCCTGCGTTATCCCCTGAT
TCTGTGGATAACCGTATTACCGCCTTTGAGTGAGCTGATACCGCTCGCCGCAGCCGAACGACCGAGCGCA
GCGAGTCAGTGAGCGAGGAAGCGGAAGAGCGCCCAATACGCAAACCGCCTCTCCCCGCGCGTTGGCCGAT
TCATTAATGCAGCTGGCACGACAGGTTTCCCGACTGGAAAGCGGGCAGTGAGCGCAACGCAATTAATGTG
AGTTAGCTCACTCATTAGGCACCCCAGGCTTTACACTTTATGCTTCCGGCTCGTATGTTGTGTGGAATTG
TGAGCGGATAACAATTTCACACAGGAAACAGCTATGACCATGATTACGCCAAGCGCGCAATTAACCCTCA
CTAAAGGGAACAAAAGCTGGAGCTGCAAGC
