>Addgene plasmid #144695 | TFORF3219 | depositor partial sequence | sequence record 286200 | Insert
ATCGATTGATCAACAAGTTTGTACAAAAAAGTTGGCATGGCTCTTTCTCAGGGACTGTTTACATTCAAGG
ATGTGGCCATAGAATTCTCTCAAGAGGAGTGGGAGTGCCTGGACCCTGCCCAGAGGGCCTTGTACAGGGA
CGTGATGTTGGAGAACTACAGGAACCTGCTTTCTCTCGATGAGGATAACATCCCTCCAGAAGATGATATT
TCTGTTGGATTTACAAGCAAGGGATTATCACCAAAGGAAAATAATAAAGAGGAATTATACCATCTGGTGA
TATTAGAAAGAAAGGAAAGCCATGGCATCAACAATTTTGACCTCAAGGAAGTCTGGGAAAATATGCCTAA
GTTTGACAGCCTGTGGGACTATGATGTAAAAAATTACAAAGGAATGCCTTTGACCTGTAACAAAAATCTC
ACTCACAGAAAAGATCAACAACATAATAAATCCTCAATACATTTCTCTTTAAAGCAGAGTGTTTCTATAA
GAGATAGTGCACACCAGTATTTCATCCATGACAAGCCATTTATAAGGAATTTGTTAAAACTGAAAAATAA
CATAAGGTATGCCGGAAACAAATACGTGAAGTGTTTTGAAAATAAAATTGGATTAAGCTTACAGGCACAG
CTGGCTGAACTACAGAGATTTCAAACTGGGGAGAAAATGTATGAATGTAATCCAGTTGAGAAGTCTATCA
ATAGTTCCTCAGTTTCACCACTTCCTCCTTGTGTCAAAAACATTTGTAATAAATATAGGAAGATTTTGAA
ATACCCTTTATTACATACACAGTATGGGAGAACACACATTAGAGAAAAATCATACAAGTGTAATGACTGT
GGAAAGGCTTTTAGCAAAAGTTCGAACCTCACTAATCATCAGAGAATTCACTCTGGACAGAGACCTTACA
AATGTAACGAGTGTGGCAAAGCCTTTAACCAGTGTTCGAACCTCACTAGGCATCAGAGAGTCCATACAGG
AGAGAAACCATATCAATGTAATATATGTGGCAAGGTCTGTAGTCAAAATTCAAATCTTGCAAGTCATCAG
AGGATGCATACTGGAGAGAAACCTTACAAATGTAATGAATGTGGTAAGGCATTTATCCAGCGTTCACACC
TTTGGGGTCATGAAAGAATTCATACTGGAGAGAAACCTTACAAATGTAATGAATGTGACAAAGCCTTTGC
TGAACGTTCAAGCCTTACCCAACATAAGAGAATCCATACTGGAGAGAAGCCTTACATATGTAATGAGTGT
GGCAAAGCTTTTAAGCAGTGCTCACATCTCACTAGGCATCAGAATATACATCCTGGAGAGAAACCACACA
AATGTAATGTGTGTGGCAGGGCTTTTATCCAAAGTTCAAGTCTTGTGGAACATCAGAGAATTCACACTGG
AGAAAAACCTTACAAATGTAATAAATGTGATAAAGCTTTTATCAAACGTTCACACCTTTGGGGTCATCAG
AGAACTCATACTGGAGAGAAACCTTACAAATGTACTGAATGTGGCAAAGCCTTTACTGAACGTTCAAATC
TTACTCAGCATAAGAAAATCCATACTGGAGAGAAACCTTACAAATGTACTGAATGTGGCAAAGCTTTTAC
CCAATTTGCAAACCTCACTAGACACCAGAAAATACACATTGAAAAGAAACATTGTAAACATAATATACAT
GGTAATGCTTTATTCCAAAGTTCAAACCTTGGAGATCATCAAAAAAGTTATAATAGAGAAAAACATATCA
AATATAATGAGACAAAAATTAAGTATTCAAGCTGTACCTACCCAACTTTCTTGTACAAAGTGGTTGATAT
CGGTAAGCCTATCCCTAACCCTCTCCTCGGTCTCGATTCTACGTAGTAATGAACTAGTCCGTAACTTGAA
AGTATTTCGATTTCTTGGCTTTATATATCTTGTGGAAAGGACGAGGCATACGGCTCAGGAGGTCCGGT
