>Addgene plasmid #144695 | TFORF3219 | depositor partial sequence | sequence record 286201 | Barcode
GGCATACGGCTCAGGAGGTCCGGT
